>Addgene plasmid #74307 | pAAV-CMV-DIO-Magneto2.0-sNRPpA | addgene full sequence | sequence record 474956 | Addgene NGS Result
CCTGCAGGCAGCTGCGCGCTCGCTCGCTCACTGAGGCCGCCCGGGCGTCGGGCGACCTTTGGTCGCCCGG
CCTCAGTGAGCGAGCGAGCGCGCAGAGAGGGAGTGGCCAACTCCATCACTAGGGGTTCCTGCGGCCGCAC
GCGCCTAGTAATCAATTACGGGGTCATTAGTTCATAGCCCATATATGGAGTTCCGCGTTACATAACTTAC
GGTAAATGGCCCGCCTGGCTGACCGCCCAACGACCCCCGCCCATTGACGTCAATAATGACGTATGTTCCC
ATAGTAACGCCAATAGGGACTTTCCATTGACGTCAATGGGTGGAGTATTTACGGTAAACTGCCCACTTGG
CAGTACATCAAGTGTATCATATGCCAAGTACGCCCCCTATTGACGTCAATGACGGTAAATGGCCCGCCTG
GCATTATGCCCAGTACATGACCTTATGGGACTTTCCTACTTGGCAGTACATCTACGTATTAGTCATCGCT
ATTACCATGGTGATGCGGTTTTGGCAGTACATCAATGGGCGTGGATAGCGGTTTGACTCACGGGGATTTC
CAAGTCTCCACCCCATTGACGTCAATGGGAGTTTGTTTTGGCACCAAAATCAACGGGACTTTCCAAAATG
TCGTAACAACTCCGCCCCATTGACGCAAATGGGCGGTAGGCGTGTACGGTGGGAGGTCTATATAAGCAGA
GCTCTCTGGCTAACTAGAGAACCCACTGCTTACTGGCTTATCGAAATTCTAGAGTCGACTCCGGAATAAC
TTCGTATAGGATACTTTATACGAAGTTATGCAGAATGGTAGCTGGATTGTAGCTGCTATTAGCAATATGA
AACCTCTTAATAACTTCGTATAGCATACATTATACGAAGTTATGGCGCGCCGGATCCCACGTTGATGTCG
ATCTGGTCCAGGGGGATGTACTCGCCCTCGCTGGTGATTCTGCTCTTGCTAGCCACTCGGGAGGAGCCTC
CACCCCCTTTGTCATCGTCGTCTTTATAGTCGCTCCCGCCACCCCCGCGTGC
[549 nt withheld, positions 1033-1581]
GACGCGGGAGGAGCCGCCGCCGCCTTTATCATCATCATCTTTATAATCGGAGCCGCCGCCGCCGCGGGCG
TCGTGCTTGAGAGTGAGCCTTTCGAAGAGATACTCGCCCAGCCCAGCCTCCGGGCCACCCAGCCTGTGGA
GGTTGGTCAGGTGGTCACCCATCTTCTTGATAAGCTTCACTTCCTCATCTAGGAAGTGAGTCTCCAGGAA
GTCACAGAGATGGGGGTCCGTGCGGGCAGAACCCAGGGCATGAAGATCCAAAAGGGCCTGGTTCAGCTTT
TTCTCCAGGGCCATGGCAGCTTTCATGGCGTCTGGGGTTTTACCCCACTCATCTTCAGCTGGCTTCTTGA
TGTCCTGGAAGAGAGCGCGGCCGCCACGCTGGTTTTGCATCTTCAGGAGACGCTCGTAGCCCTCGCGCTT
CTCCTCGGCCAATTCGCGGAAGAAGTGGCTCACGCCTTCCAGAGCCACATCATCGCGGTCGAAATAGAAG
CCCAGAGAGAGGTAGGTGTAGGAGGCCTGCAGGTACAAATTGACCAGGCTGTTGACGGCTGCCTCCACGT
CGGTGGAATAATTCTGACGAATCTGGGAGCCCATAACCCGAGAGGAGCCGCCTCCTCCTTTGTCGTCGTC
GTCCTTATAATCAGAACCGCCCCCGCCCCGTGCTCCGGAGCGGAAGGCCTTCCTCAGGAACACAGGGAAG
GAGCGCTCGATGTCCAGGATGGTGGTGGCCCACTGCAGCTTCCAGATGTGCTTGCTCTCCTTGGACACCT
GGCCCACGGTCTCACCCATGAGGGCGATGAGCATGTTCAGCAGGAGCACGAAGGTGAGGATGATGTAGGT
AACCAGCAGGAGAATGAAGACCACGGGGTACTTAGCGCTGCTCAGCATCTCCAGGTCGCCCATGCCGATG
GTGAGCTTGAAGAGGTCCAGTAGGAAGGCGCTGAAGGTCTCGCTGTCCCGGCACGCGGGGTATGAGGGCA
CCGTGCAGTTGCTCTGGTCCTCGTTACAGACCTTCATGTTGGTGCACGGATTCAGGAGGGTGACCAGAGC
TGAGGCATAGCCAATCATAAAAAGCAGGTAGACCAGCAGAAAGCGGAAGAGATCTTTGAAGAGGATCTTC
TGAATCATGATGCTGTAGGTCCCTGTCAGCTTCAGCCCACGGGTGAAGTAAAGGGCATTCATCCAGCCCA
GGACCAGGGCAAAGACCATCACAGCCAGATAGGCCTCGATCCCTGCCAGGTAGAGCGCCGCAGACACAAC
CACCAGCACTGAGTAGATGAAGTAGAGCAACTGGAAGGAGCCATCGACGAAGAGAGAATTCACTCCAGGG
CATTTCTTCATGAACAAGTCTTTGATACTGGTAAAGAAGAACAGGACTCCTGTGAGGAGCGTGATGACCT
CACCAGCCAGCCTCAGGTAGTCCACCGTGGTACGGTAAGGGTAGGGTGGCGTGCCCTCCAGTGGCTGATA
GTAGGCTGTGAGGGTGAAGATGACCATGGCACACAGATAGGAGACAACGTTGATGTAGAAGGACACGGCC
CCGAACTTACGCCACTTGTCCCTCAGCAGTTCGTTAATGGGCTCCACAGCCAGCATCTCATGGCGGTTCT
CGATCTTGCTGTTGTAAACCAGGATCTCCAGCACGGACACTTCCTCCCCGCACGTATCCAGGGAGGAGAG
GTCGTAGAGAGAAGAATACACAGGCCCGTAGGCCCAGTCCTTGAACTTGCGAGACAGGTGCCGTGTGTCC
TCATCTGTCACCTCCCGTCGGATGATGTGCTGAAAGACCCCGATCTTGCCAGTCTTGGCAGCCATCATGA
GGGGCGAAAGACCGTCATTGTTAAGCACAGTCTCCAGGTTGCTGTCTGGGAAGAGGCGGGAGCACTTGAG
AAGCAACAGGTCATACATCTTGGTGACAAACTTGGTGTTCTCTCGGGTGTTGTCAGCGATGGCCACCAGC
GCGTGGAGCACCGTGTTGCCTCTGGAGTCCTGTCGCCTCATATCGGCTTTCTTGTGAGGGTTCTCTGTCA
GGTAGTTGACGATGTGCGGCTGGTTGGTGCAGGCTGCCAAGGACAAGGGCAGCTCCCCAAAGTAGAAGTA
GCCACCCTCATCCTTGGGCTGGAAGAACCGCCCTCGGGCCTGCGCGTGCACATCGGCTCCCTGGGCCACC
AGGAGCTCCACGTAATGCTTGCAGCGCCGTTCAATGGCGATGTGCAGTGCCGTCTGCCCTCGGTAGTAGA
TGTCTCTGAAGGGCGAGTTGATGAACTCCCGCATGTTGCCCGTGCGTTCCGCAATGTCCAGCAACACTGG
GATGGTGTCGTTTCGGCCATTGCTTAAGTTCAGAAGTGCCTTGGGCAGGCAGGTCTTCCCTGTGGATGGT
TCCCGGAACTCCTCATCAGTCAGGCGCTTCTTGTGGGTCAGCAAGTAGGAGAGCAGTCCGTCCAGGTCGG
CAGTGGAGCCCCGGGACACGATGTCAAAGAGGATGGGCCGGTTGAAGACTTTGAGGATGGGGGGTGGCTG
GGGGGCGGGAGCTTTGGGGCTCTGTGGCTGCTTCTCTACGACCTTCCTCCTCCATCTCTTGTTGTCACTG
GGGTGGTGCCGGTAAGTGCCATAGTCGAACAACGAATCCATGGGCGCTTTCTTGGGCCCAGGCACTACTG
AGGACTCATACAGGGTGGACTCCAGCAGGTCAATGGGGTTGGGAACCCCCTTGCGGAAAGCGCCCTGGAA
CTTCATACGCAGGTTTGGACGTCCATCCCCGGGGCCAGCAGGGCGGCTAGCATCCACTGGTGAAAGAGAA
GAGGAGCCTTCCTCTCCCTCAAACAGGTTGGCCAGGGAAGAGAGGGGGAAGGCCTCCCCACCAGAAGTGC
CACTCTCGTCTCCAGGGGGCTCAGCCACATCCCCAGGCGCTGCACGGGGGCCATCACCAGGATCTGCCAT
GGTGGCGGTACCTCTAGCATAACTTCGTATAAAGTATCCTATACGAAGTTATTTGCCTTAACCCAGAAAT
TATCACTGTTATTCTTTAGAATGGTGCAAAGAATAACTTCGTATAATGTATGCTATACGAAGTTATGAAT
TCAAATAAAATACGAAATGCACGTAACCACGTGCGGACCGAGCGGCCGCAGGAACCCCTAGTGATGGAGT
TGGCCACTCCCTCTCTGCGCGCTCGCTCGCTCACTGAGGCCGGGCGACCAAAGGTCGCCCGACGCCCGGG
CTTTGCCCGGGCGGCCTCAGTGAGCGAGCGAGCGCGCAGCTGCCTGCAGGGGCGCCTGATGCGGTATTTT
CTCCTTACGCATCTGTGCGGTATTTCACACCGCATA
[95 nt withheld, positions 4908-5002]
T
[46 nt withheld, positions 5004-5049]
C
[141 nt withheld, positions 5051-5191]
CCTTTGACGTTGGAGTCCACGTTCTTT
[37 nt withheld, positions 5219-5255]
ACTCTATCTCGGGCTATTCTTTTGATTTATAAGGGATTTTGCCGATTTCGGTCTATTGGTTAAAAAATGA
GCTGATTTAACAAAAATTTAACGCGAATTTTAACAAAATATTAACGTTTACAATTTTATGGTGCACTCTC
AGTACAATCTGCTCTGATGCCGCATAGTTAAGCCAGCCCCGACACCCGCCAACACCCGCTGACGCGCCCT
GACGGGCTTGTCTGCTCCCGGCATCCGCTTACAGACAAGCTGTGACCGTCTCCGGGAGCTGCATGTGTCA
GAGGTTTTCACCGTCATCACCGAAACGCGCGAGACGAAAGGGCCTCGTGATACGCCTATTTTTATAGGTT
AATGTCATGATAATAATGGTTTCTTAGACGTCAGGTGGCACTTTTCGGGGAAATGTGCGCGGAACCCCTA
TTTGTTTATTTTTCTAAATACATTCAAATATGTATCCGCTCATGAGACAATAACCCTGATAAATGCTTCA
ATAATATTGAAAAAGGAAGAGTATGAGTATTCAACATTTCCGTGTCGCCCTTATTCCCTTTTTTGCGGCA
TTTTGCCTTCCTGTTTTTGCTCACCCAGAAACGCTGGTGAAAGTAAAAGATGCTGAAGATCAGTTGGGTG
CACGAGTGGGTTACATCGAACTGGATCTCAACAGCGGTAAGATCCTTGAGAGTTTTCGCCCCGAAGAACG
TTTTCCAATGATGAGCACTTTTAAAGTTCTGCTATGTGGCGCGGTATTATCCCGTATTGACGCCGGGCAA
GAGCAACTCGGTCGCCGCATACACTATTCTCAGAATGACTTGGTTGAGTACTCACCAGTCACAGAAAAGC
ATCTTACGGATGGCATGACAGTAAGAGAATTATGCAGTGCTGCCATAACCATGAGTGATAACACTGCGGC
CAACTTACTTCTGACAACGATCGGAGGACCGAAGGAGCTAACCGCTTTTTTGCACAACATGGGGGATCAT
GTAACTCGCCTTGATCGTTGGGAACCGGAGCTGAATGAAGCCATACCAAACGACGAGCGTGACACCACGA
TGCCTGTAGCAATGGCAACAACGTTGCGCAAACTATTAACTGGCGAACTACTTACTCTAGCTTCCCGGCA
ACAATTAATAGACTGGATGGAGGCGGATAAAGTTGCAGGACCACTTCTGCGCTCGGCCCTTCCGGCTGGC
TGGTTTATTGCTGATAAATCTGGAGCCGGTGAGCGTGGGTCTCGCGGTATCATTGCAGCACTGGGGCCAG
ATGGTAAGCCCTCCCGTATCGTAGTTATCTACACGACGGGGAGTCAGGCAACTATGGATGAACGAAATAG
ACAGATCGCTGAGATAGGTGCCTCACTGATTAAGCATTGGTAACTGTCAGACCAAGTTTACTCATATATA
CTTTAGATTGATTTAAAACTTCATTTTTAATTTAAAAGGATCTAGGTGAAGATCCTTTTTGATAATCTCA
TGACCAAAATCCCTTAACGTGAGTTTTCGTTCCACTGAGCGTCAGACCCCGTAGAAAAGATCAAAGGATC
TTCTTGAGATCCTTTTTTTCTGCGCGTAATCTGCTGCTTGCAAACAAAAAAACCACCGCTACCAGCGGTG
GTTTGTTTGCCGGATCAAGAGCTACCAACTCTTTTTCCGAAGGTAACTGGCTTCAGCAGAGCGCAGATAC
CAAATACTGTTCTTCTAGTGTAGCCGTAGTTAGGCCACCACTTCAAGAACTCTGTAGCACCGCCTACATA
CCTCGCTCTGCTAATCCTGTTACCAGTGGCTGCTGCCAGTGGCGATAAGTCGTGTCTTACCGGGTTGGAC
TCAAGACGATAGTTACCGGATAAGGCGCAGCGGTCGGGCTGAACGGGGGGTTCGTGCACACAGCCCAGCT
TGGAGCGAACGACCTACACCGAACTGAGATACCTACAGCGTGAGCTATGAGAAAGCGCCACGCTTCCCGA
AGGGAGAAAGGCGGACAGGTATCCGGTAAGCGGCAGGGTCGGAACAGGAGAGCGCACGAGGGAGCTTCCA
GGGGGAAACGCCTGGTATCTTTATAGTCCTGTCGGGTTTCGCCACCTCTGACTTGAGCGTCGATTTTTGT
GATGCTCGTCAGGGGGGCGGAGCCTATGGAAAAACGCCAGCAACGCGGCCTTTTTACGGTTCCTGGCCTT
TTGCTGGCCTTTTGCTCACATGT
Features (pLannotate 1.2.2; 20 found; start..end, strand, type, name):
     12..39      +  repeat_region  AAV2 ITR (fragment): inverted terminal repeat of adeno-associated virus serotype 2 inverted
     68..95      +  repeat_region  AAV2 ITR (fragment): inverted terminal repeat of adeno-associated virus serotype 2 inverted
    196..499     +  enhancer       CMV enhancer: human cytomegalovirus immediate early enhancer
    500..703     +  promoter       CMV promoter: human cytomegalovirus (CMV) immediate early promoter
    699..732     +  LTR            5' LTR (truncated) (fragment): truncated 5' long terminal repeat (LTR) from HIV-1
    766..799     +  protein_bind   lox2272: Cre-mediated recombination occurs in the 8-bp core sequence (GGATACTT). lox2272 sites are compatible with each other, but incompatible with loxP or loxN sites (Lee and Saito, 1988). Cre recombinase
    800..849     -  intron         β-globin intron (fragment): internally truncated intron from human β-globin
    850..883     +  protein_bind   loxP: Cre-mediated recombination occurs in the 8-bp core sequence (GCATACAT). Cre recombinase
    898..4521    -  CDS            Magneto2.0 (sequence partly withheld): fusion between a C-terminally truncated rat TRPV4 cation channel, the human ferritin light chain, the human ferritin heavy chain, and a plasma membrane targeting signal from the Kir2.1 potassium channel (Wheeler et al., 2016) can be used as a magnetically sensitive actuator of neuronal activity
   4540..4573    -  protein_bind   lox2272: Cre-mediated recombination occurs in the 8-bp core sequence (GGATACTT). lox2272 sites are compatible with each other, but incompatible with loxP or loxN sites (Lee and Saito, 1988). Cre recombinase
   4574..4623    -  intron         β-globin intron (fragment): internally truncated intron from human β-globin
   4624..4657    -  protein_bind   loxP: Cre-mediated recombination occurs in the 8-bp core sequence (GCATACAT). Cre recombinase
   4711..4851    +  repeat_region  AAV2 ITR: inverted terminal repeat of adeno-associated virus serotype 2 inverted
   4856..4907    -  misc_feature   bom (fragment): basis of mobility region from pBR322
   4926..5381    +  rep_origin     f1 ori (sequence partly withheld): f1 bacteriophage origin of replication; arrow indicates direction of (+) strand synthesis
   5382..5431    -  misc_feature   bom (fragment): basis of mobility region from pBR322
   5533..5568    -  CDS            rop (fragment): Rop protein, which maintains plasmids at low copy number; rop
   5663..5767    +  promoter       AmpR promoter: bla
   5768..6628    +  CDS            AmpR: β-lactamase; bla; confers resistance to ampicillin, carbenicillin, and related antibiotics
   6799..7387    +  rep_origin     ori: high-copy-number ColE1/pMB1/pBR322/pUC origin of replication
