>Addgene plasmid #74307 | pAAV-CMV-DIO-Magneto2.0-sNRPpA | analyzer sequence | sequence record 141199
CCTGCAGGCAGCTGCGCGCTCGCTCGCTCACTGAGGCCGCCCGGGCAAAGCCCGGGCGTCGGGCGACCTT
TGGTCGCCCGGCCTCAGTGAGCGAGCGAGCGCGCAGAGAGGGAGTGGCCAACTCCATCACTAGGGGTTCC
TGCGGCCGCACGCGCCTAGTAATCAATTACGGGGTCATTAGTTCATAGCCCATATATGGAGTTCCGCGTT
ACATAACTTACGGTAAATGGCCCGCCTGGCTGACCGCCCAACGACCCCCGCCCATTGACGTCAATAATGA
CGTATGTTCCCATAGTAACGCCAATAGGGACTTTCCATTGACGTCAATGGGTGGACTATTTACGGTAAAC
TGCCCACTTGGCAGTACATCAAGTGTATCATATGCCAAGTACGCCCCCTATTGACGTCAATGACGGTAAA
TGGCCCGCCTGGCATTATGCCCAGTACATGACCTTATGGGACTTTCCTACTTGGCAGTACATCTACGTAT
TAGTCATCGCTATTACCATGGTGATGCGGTTTTGGCAGTACATCAATGGGCGTGGATAGCGGTTTGACTC
ACGGGGATTTCCAAGTCTCCACCCCATTGACGTCAATGGGAGTTTGTTTTGGCACCAAAATCAACGGGAC
TTTCCAAAATGTCGTAACAACTCCGCCCCATTGACGCAAATGGGCGGTAGGCGTGTACGGTGGGAGGTCT
ATATAAGCAGAGCTCTCTGGCTAACTAGAGAACCCACTGCTTACTGGCTTATCGAAATTCTAGAGTCGAC
TCCGGAATAACTTCGTATAGGATACTTTATACGAAGTTATGCAGAATGGTAGCTGGATTGTAGCTGCTAT
TAGCAATATGAAACCTCTTAATAACTTCGTATAGCATACATTATACGAAGTTATGGCGCGCCGGATCCCA
CGTTGATGTCGATCTGGTCCAGGGGGATGTACTCGCCCTCGCTGGTGATTCTGCTCTTGCTAGCCACTCG
GGAGGAGCCTCCACCCCCTTTGTCATCGTCGTCTTTATAGTCGCTCCCGCCACCCCCGCGTGC
[549 nt withheld, positions 1044-1592]
GACGCGGGAGGAGCCGCCGCCGCCTTTATCATCATCATCTTTATAATCGGAGCCGCCGCCGCCGCGGGCG
TCGTGCTTGAGAGTGAGCCTTTCGAAGAGATACTCGCCCAGCCCAGCCTCCGGGCCACCCAGCCTGTGGA
GGTTGGTCAGGTGGTCACCCATCTTCTTGATAAGCTTCACTTCCTCATCTAGGAAGTGAGTCTCCAGGAA
GTCACAGAGATGGGGGTCCGTGCGGGCAGAACCCAGGGCATGAAGATCCAAAAGGGCCTGGTTCAGCTTT
TTCTCCAGGGCCATGGCAGCTTTCATGGCGTCTGGGGTTTTACCCCACTCATCTTCAGCTGGCTTCTTGA
TGTCCTGGAAGAGAGCGCGGCCGCCACGCTGGTTTTGCATCTTCAGGAGACGCTCGTAGCCCTCGCGCTT
CTCCTCGGCCAATTCGCGGAAGAAGTGGCTCACGCCTTCCAGAGCCACATCATCGCGGTCGAAATAGAAG
CCCAGAGAGAGGTAGGTGTAGGAGGCCTGCAGGTACAAATTGACCAGGCTGTTGACGGCTGCCTCCACGT
CGGTGGAATAATTCTGACGAATCTGGGAGCCCATAACCCGAGAGGAGCCGCCTCCTCCTTTGTCGTCGTC
GTCCTTATAATCAGAACCGCCCCCGCCCCGTGCTCCGGAGCGGAAGGCCTTCCTCAGGAACACAGGGAAG
GAGCGCTCGATGTCCAGGATGGTGGTGGCCCACTGCAGCTTCCAGATGTGCTTGCTCTCCTTGGACACCT
GGCCCACGGTCTCACCCATGAGGGCGATGAGCATGTTCAGCAGGAGCACGAAGGTGAGGATGATGTAGGT
AACCAGCAGGAGAATGAAGACCACGGGGTACTTAGCGCTGCTCAGCATCTCCAGGTCGCCCATGCCGATG
GTGAGCTTGAAGAGGTCCAGTAGGAAGGCGCTGAAGGTCTCGCTGTCCCGGCACGCGGGGTATGAGGGCA
CCGTGCAGTTGCTCTGGTCCTCGTTACAGACCTTCATGTTGGTGCACGGATTCAGGAGGGTGACCAGAGC
TGAGGCATAGCCAATCATAAAAAGCAGGTAGACCAGCAGAAAGCGGAAGAGATCTTTGAAGAGGATCTTC
TGAATCATGATGCTGTAGGTCCCTGTCAGCTTCAGCCCACGGGTGAAGTAAAGGGCATTCATCCAGCCCA
GGACCAGGGCAAAGACCATCACAGCCAGATAGGCCTCGATCCCTGCCAGGTAGAGCGCCGCAGACACAAC
CACCAGCACTGAGTAGATGAAGTAGAGCAACTGGAAGGAGCCATCGACGAAGAGAGAATTCACTCCAGGG
CATTTCTTCATGAACAAGTCTTTGATACTGGTAAAGAAGAACAGGACTCCTGTGAGGAGCGTGATGACCT
CACCAGCCAGCCTCAGGTAGTCCACCGTGGTACGGTAAGGGTAGGGTGGCGTGCCCTCCAGTGGCTGATA
GTAGGCTGTGAGGGTGAAGATGACCATGGCACACAGATAGGAGACAACGTTGATGTAGAAGGACACGGCC
CCGAACTTACGCCACTTGTCCCTCAGCAGTTCGTTAATGGGCTCCACAGCCAGCATCTCATGGCGGTTCT
CGATCTTGCTGTTGTAAACCAGGATCTCCAGCACGGACACTTCCTCCCCGCACGTATCCAGGGAGGAGAG
GTCGTAGAGAGAAGAATACACAGGCCCGTAGGCCCAGTCCTTGAACTTGCGAGACAGGTGCCGTGTGTCC
TCATCTGTCACCTCCCGTCGGATGATGTGCTGAAAGACCCCGATCTTGCCAGTCTTGGCAGCCATCATGA
GGGGCGAAAGACCGTCATTGTTAAGCACAGTCTCCAGGTTGCTGTCTGGGAAGAGGCGGGAGCACTTGAG
AAGCAACAGGTCATACATCTTGGTGACAAACTTGGTGTTCTCTCGGGTGTTGTCAGCGATGGCCACCAGC
GCGTGGAGCACCGTGTTGCCTCTGGAGTCCTGTCGCCTCATATCGGCTTTCTTGTGAGGGTTCTCTGTCA
GGTAGTTGACGATGTGCGGCTGGTTGGTGCAGGCTGCCAAGGACAAGGGCAGCTCCCCAAAGTAGAAGTA
GCCACCCTCATCCTTGGGCTGGAAGAACCGCCCTCGGGCCTGCGCGTGCACATCGGCTCCCTGGGCCACC
AGGAGCTCCACGTAATGCTTGCAGCGCCGTTCAATGGCGATGTGCAGTGCCGTCTGCCCTCGGTAGTAGA
TGTCTCTGAAGGGCGAGTTGATGAACTCCCGCATGTTGCCCGTGCGTTCCGCAATGTCCAGCAACACTGG
GATGGTGTCGTTTCGGCCATTGCTTAAGTTCAGAAGTGCCTTGGGCAGGCAGGTCTTCCCTGTGGATGGT
TCCCGGAACTCCTCATCAGTCAGGCGCTTCTTGTGGGTCAGCAAGTAGGAGAGCAGTCCGTCCAGGTCGG
CAGTGGAGCCCCGGGACACGATGTCAAAGAGGATGGGCCGGTTGAAGACTTTGAGGATGGGGGGTGGCTG
GGGGGCGGGAGCTTTGGGGCTCTGTGGCTGCTTCTCTACGACCTTCCTCCTCCATCTCTTGTTGTCACTG
GGGTGGTGCCGGTAAGTGCCATAGTCGAACAACGAATCCATGGGCGCTTTCTTGGGCCCAGGCACTACTG
AGGACTCATACAGGGTGGACTCCAGCAGGTCAATGGGGTTGGGAACCCCCTTGCGGAAAGCGCCCTGGAA
CTTCATACGCAGGTTTGGACGTCCATCCCCGGGGCCAGCAGGGCGGCTAGCATCCACTGGTGAAAGAGAA
GAGGAGCCTTCCTCTCCCTCAAACAGGTTGGCCAGGGAAGAGAGGGGGAAGGCCTCCCCACCAGAAGTGC
CACTCTCGTCTCCAGGGGGCTCAGCCACATCCCCAGGCGCTGCACGGGGGCCATCACCAGGATCTGCCAT
GGTGGCGGTACCTCTAGCATAACTTCGTATAAAGTATCCTATACGAAGTTATTTGCCTTAACCCAGAAAT
TATCACTGTTATTCTTTAGAATGGTGCAAAGAATAACTTCGTATAATGTATGCTATACGAAGTTATGAAT
TCAAATAAAATACGAAATGCACGTAACCACGTGCGGACCGAGCGGCCGCAGGAACCCCTAGTGATGGAGT
TGGCCACTCCCTCTCTGCGCGCTCGCTCGCTCACTGAGGCCGGGCGACCAAAGGTCGCCCGACGCCCGGG
CTTTGCCCGGGCGGCCTCAGTGAGCGAGCGAGCGCGCAGCTGCCTGCAGGGGCGCCTGATGCGGTATTTT
CTCCTTACGCATCTGTGCGGTATTTCACACCGCATA
[142 nt withheld, positions 4919-5060]
C
[141 nt withheld, positions 5062-5202]
CCTTTGACGTTGGAGTCCACGTTCTTT
[37 nt withheld, positions 5230-5266]
ACCCTATCTCGGGCTATTCTTTTGATTTATAAGGGATTTTGCCGATTTCGGCCTATTGGTTAAAAAATGA
GCTGATTTAACAAAAATTTAACGCGAATTTTAACAAAATATTAACGTTTACAATTTTATGGTGCACTCTC
AGTACAATCTGCTCTGATGCCGCATAGTTAAGCCAGCCCCGACACCCGCCAACACCCGCTGACGCGCCCT
GACGGGCTTGTCTGCTCCCGGCATCCGCTTACAGACAAGCTGTGACCGTCTCCGGGAGCTGCATGTGTCA
GAGGTTTTCACCGTCATCACCGAAACGCGCGAGACGAAAGGGCCTCGTGATACGCCTATTTTTATAGGTT
AATGTCATGATAATAATGGTTTCTTAGACGTCAGGTGGCACTTTTCGGGGAAATGTGCGCGGAACCCCTA
TTTGTTTATTTTTCTAAATACATTCAAATATGTATCCGCTCATGAGACAATAACCCTGATAAATGCTTCA
ATAATATTGAAAAAGGAAGAGTATGAGTATTCAACATTTCCGTGTCGCCCTTATTCCCTTTTTTGCGGCA
TTTTGCCTTCCTGTTTTTGCTCACCCAGAAACGCTGGTGAAAGTAAAAGATGCTGAAGATCAGTTGGGTG
CACGAGTGGGTTACATCGAACTGGATCTCAACAGCGGTAAGATCCTTGAGAGTTTTCGCCCCGAAGAACG
TTTTCCAATGATGAGCACTTTTAAAGTTCTGCTATGTGGCGCGGTATTATCCCGTATTGACGCCGGGCAA
GAGCAACTCGGTCGCCGCATACACTATTCTCAGAATGACTTGGTTGAGTACTCACCAGTCACAGAAAAGC
ATCTTACGGATGGCATGACAGTAAGAGAATTATGCAGTGCTGCCATAACCATGAGTGATAACACTGCGGC
CAACTTACTTCTGACAACGATCGGAGGACCGAAGGAGCTAACCGCTTTTTTGCACAACATGGGGGATCAT
GTAACTCGCCTTGATCGTTGGGAACCGGAGCTGAATGAAGCCATACCAAACGACGAGCGTGACACCACGA
TGCCTGTAGCAATGGCAACAACGTTGCGCAAACTATTAACTGGCGAACTACTTACTCTAGCTTCCCGGCA
ACAATTAATAGACTGGATGGAGGCGGATAAAGTTGCAGGACCACTTCTGCGCTCGGCCCTTCCGGCTGGC
TGGTTTATTGCTGATAAATCTGGAGCCGGTGAGCGTGGGTCTCGCGGTATCATTGCAGCACTGGGGCCAG
ATGGTAAGCCCTCCCGTATCGTAGTTATCTACACGACGGGGAGTCAGGCAACTATGGATGAACGAAATAG
ACAGATCGCTGAGATAGGTGCCTCACTGATTAAGCATTGGTAACTGTCAGACCAAGTTTACTCATATATA
CTTTAGATTGATTTAAAACTTCATTTTTAATTTAAAAGGATCTAGGTGAAGATCCTTTTTGATAATCTCA
TGACCAAAATCCCTTAACGTGAGTTTTCGTTCCACTGAGCGTCAGACCCCGTAGAAAAGATCAAAGGATC
TTCTTGAGATCCTTTTTTTCTGCGCGTAATCTGCTGCTTGCAAACAAAAAAACCACCGCTACCAGCGGTG
GTTTGTTTGCCGGATCAAGAGCTACCAACTCTTTTTCCGAAGGTAACTGGCTTCAGCAGAGCGCAGATAC
CAAATACTGTCCTTCTAGTGTAGCCGTAGTTAGGCCACCACTTCAAGAACTCTGTAGCACCGCCTACATA
CCTCGCTCTGCTAATCCTGTTACCAGTGGCTGCTGCCAGTGGCGATAAGTCGTGTCTTACCGGGTTGGAC
TCAAGACGATAGTTACCGGATAAGGCGCAGCGGTCGGGCTGAACGGGGGGTTCGTGCACACAGCCCAGCT
TGGAGCGAACGACCTACACCGAACTGAGATACCTACAGCGTGAGCTATGAGAAAGCGCCACGCTTCCCGA
AGGGAGAAAGGCGGACAGGTATCCGGTAAGCGGCAGGGTCGGAACAGGAGAGCGCACGAGGGAGCTTCCA
GGGGGAAACGCCTGGTATCTTTATAGTCCTGTCGGGTTTCGCCACCTCTGACTTGAGCGTCGATTTTTGT
GATGCTCGTCAGGGGGGCGGAGCCTATGGAAAAACGCCAGCAACGCGGCCTTTTTACGGTTCCTGGCCTT
TTGCTGGCCTTTTGCTCACATGT
Features (pLannotate 1.2.2; 19 found; start..end, strand, type, name):
      1..141     -  repeat_region  AAV2 ITR: inverted terminal repeat of adeno-associated virus serotype 2 inverted
    157..510     +  enhancer       CMV enhancer (fragment): human cytomegalovirus immediate early enhancer
    511..714     +  promoter       CMV promoter: human cytomegalovirus (CMV) immediate early promoter
    710..743     +  LTR            5' LTR (truncated) (fragment): truncated 5' long terminal repeat (LTR) from HIV-1
    777..810     +  protein_bind   lox2272: Cre-mediated recombination occurs in the 8-bp core sequence (GGATACTT). lox2272 sites are compatible with each other, but incompatible with loxP or loxN sites (Lee and Saito, 1988). Cre recombinase
    811..860     -  intron         β-globin intron (fragment): internally truncated intron from human β-globin
    861..894     +  protein_bind   loxP: Cre-mediated recombination occurs in the 8-bp core sequence (GCATACAT). Cre recombinase
    909..4532    -  CDS            Magneto2.0 (sequence partly withheld): fusion between a C-terminally truncated rat TRPV4 cation channel, the human ferritin light chain, the human ferritin heavy chain, and a plasma membrane targeting signal from the Kir2.1 potassium channel (Wheeler et al., 2016) can be used as a magnetically sensitive actuator of neuronal activity
   4551..4584    -  protein_bind   lox2272: Cre-mediated recombination occurs in the 8-bp core sequence (GGATACTT). lox2272 sites are compatible with each other, but incompatible with loxP or loxN sites (Lee and Saito, 1988). Cre recombinase
   4585..4634    -  intron         β-globin intron (fragment): internally truncated intron from human β-globin
   4635..4668    -  protein_bind   loxP: Cre-mediated recombination occurs in the 8-bp core sequence (GCATACAT). Cre recombinase
   4722..4862    +  repeat_region  AAV2 ITR: inverted terminal repeat of adeno-associated virus serotype 2 inverted
   4867..4918    -  misc_feature   bom (fragment): basis of mobility region from pBR322
   4937..5317    +  rep_origin     M13 ori (sequence partly withheld): M13 bacteriophage origin of replication; arrow indicates direction of (+) strand synthesis
   5393..5442    -  misc_feature   bom (fragment): basis of mobility region from pBR322
   5544..5579    -  CDS            rop (fragment): Rop protein, which maintains plasmids at low copy number; rop
   5674..5778    +  promoter       AmpR promoter: bla
   5779..6639    +  CDS            AmpR: β-lactamase; bla; confers resistance to ampicillin, carbenicillin, and related antibiotics
   6810..7398    +  rep_origin     ori: high-copy-number ColE1/pMB1/pBR322/pUC origin of replication
