[The description below was written by a language model from this plasmid's Addgene catalogue record and pLannotate feature annotations shown in this document.]
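Description:
pAAV-CMV-DIO-Magneto2.0-sNRPpA is an adeno-associated virus transfer plasmid built on the Stratagene pAAV backbone for Cre-dependent expression of the magnetically sensitive actuator Magneto2.0 in mammalian cells. It is maintained in bacteria through a high-copy ColE1/pUC-type origin and an ampicillin resistance gene (β-lactamase with its own promoter). It also carries an f1/M13 phage origin. AAV2 inverted terminal repeats flank the expression cassette, allowing it to be packaged into recombinant AAV particles. In the NGS-derived sequence record the left ITR is annotated only as short fragments, whereas the second record shows both ITRs intact. The difference may reflect how hard these repeats are to sequence, or partial loss of the repeat.

The payload is a roughly 3.6 kb open reading frame. It encodes rat TRPV4 cation channel truncated at the C terminus (deletion of residues 760–871), fused to human ferritin light and heavy chains and a Kir2.1-derived plasma membrane trafficking signal. The catalogue entry also lists a Flag tag. The coding sequence sits in reverse orientation downstream of the CMV enhancer and promoter, bracketed by paired lox2272 and loxP sites in the double-floxed inverted (DIO) arrangement. Cre recombinase inverts the cassette and then excises one site of each incompatible pair, locking the gene in the sense orientation so that CMV drives transcription only in Cre-expressing cells. The name indicates a short sNRP polyadenylation signal, which the feature tables do not annotate. The short HIV LTR, β-globin intron, bom and rop fragments are probably incidental annotation matches. The construct is intended for genetically targeted, remote magnetic control of neuronal activity in Cre-defined cell populations.
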