Addgene plasmid #74307: pAAV-CMV-DIO-Magneto2.0-sNRPpA
Purpose: Cre-dependent expression of Magneto2.0 in mammalian cells
Depositing lab: Ali Guler. Depositing organization: University of Virginia. Publication: Genetically targeted magnetic control of the nervous system. Wheeler MA, Smith CJ, Ottolini M, Barker BS, Purohit AM, Grippo RM, Gaykema RP, Spano AJ, Beenhakker MP, Kucenas S, Patel MK, Deppmann CD, Guler AD. Nat Neurosci. 2016 Mar 7. doi: 10.1038/nn.4265. PubMed 26950006.
Backbone
  Vector backbone: pAAV
  Backbone manufacturer: Stratagene
  Backbone size w/o insert (bp): 3812
  Vector type: Mammalian Expression, AAV, Cre/Lox
Growth in bacteria
  Bacterial resistance: Ampicillin, 100 μg/mL
  Growth temperature: 37°C
  Growth strain: NEB Stable
  Copy number: High Copy
Gene/Insert
  Gene/Insert name: Magneto2.0 (alt name: TRPV4 delta 760–871 (rat); FTL (human); FTH1(human))
  Species: H. sapiens (human), R. norvegicus (rat)
  Insert size (bp): 3650
  Mutation: TRPV4: delta 760-871
  Entrez Gene: FTL (a.k.a. FTL1, LFTD, NBIA3); FTH1 (a.k.a. FHC, FTH, FTHL6, HFE5, NBIA9, PIG15, PLIF); Trpv4 (a.k.a. Otrpc4, Vroac)
  Promoter: CMV (after Cre recombination)
  Tag / fusion protein: Flag
  Cloning method: Restriction Enzyme; 5′ cloning site AscI (not destroyed); 3′ cloning site KpnI (not destroyed)
  Sequencing primers: 5′ CMV-F; 3′ F1ori-R
Terms and licenses: Academic/Nonprofit Terms; Industry Terms: Not Available to Industry
How to cite: pAAV-CMV-DIO-Magneto2.0-sNRPpA was a gift from Ali Guler (Addgene plasmid # 74307 ; http://n2t.net/addgene:74307 ; RRID:Addgene_74307)
