>Addgene plasmid #74307 | pAAV-CMV-DIO-Magneto2.0-sNRPpA | addgene partial sequence | sequence record 141181 | CMV-F 5'-CGCAAATGGGCGGTAGGCGTG-3'
GCTAACTAGAGAACCCACTGCTTACTGGCTTATCGAAATTCTAGAGTCGACTCCGGAATAACTTCGTATA
GGATACTTTATACGAAGTTATGCAGAATGGTAGCTGGATTGTAGCTGCTATTAGCAATATGAAACCTCTT
AATAACTTCGTATAGCATACATTATACGAAGTTATGGCGCGCCGGATCCCACGTTGATGTCGATCTGGTC
CAGGGGGATGTACTCGCCCTCGCTGGTGATTCTGCTCTTGCTAGCCACTCGGGAGGAGCCTCCACCCCCT
TTGTCATCGTCGTCTTTATAGTCGCTCCCGCCACCCCCGCGTGC
[549 nt withheld, positions 325-873]
GACGCGGGAGGAGCCGCCGCCGCCTTTATCATCATCATCTTTATAATCGGAGCCGCCGCCGCCGCGGGCG
TCGTGCTTGA
