>Addgene plasmid #74307 | pAAV-CMV-DIO-Magneto2.0-sNRPpA | addgene partial sequence | sequence record 141188 | TRPV4-R 5'-gagaagaggagccttcctct-3'
AGGCCTCCCCACCAGAAGTGCCACTCTCGTCTCCAGGGGGCTCAGCCACATCCCCAGGCGCTGCACGGGG
GCCATCACCAGGATCTGCCATGGTGGCGGTACCTCTAGCATAACTTCGTATAAAGTATCCTATACGAAGT
TATTTGCCTTAACCCAGAAATTATCACTGTTATTCTTTAGAATGGTGCAAAGAATAACTTCGTATAATGT
ATGCTATACGAAGTTATGAATTCAAATAAAATACGAAATGCACGTAACCACGTGCGGACCGAGCGGCCGC
AGGAACCCCTAGTGATGGAGTTGGCCACTCCCTCTCTGCG
