>Addgene plasmid #74307 | pAAV-CMV-DIO-Magneto2.0-sNRPpA | addgene partial sequence | sequence record 141194 | rTRPV4-F 5'-ccaaggagagcaagcacatc-3'
TCGAGCGCTCCTTCCCTGTGTTCCTGAGGAAGGCCTTCCGCTCCGGAGCACGGGGCGGGGGCGGTTCTGA
TTATAAGGACGACGACGACAAAGGAGGAGGCGGCTCCTCTCGGGTTATGGGCTCCCAGATTCGTCAGAAT
TATTCCACCGACGTGGAGGCAGCCGTCAACAGCCTGGTCAATTTGTACCTGCAGGCCTCCTACACCTACC
TCTCTCTGGGCTTCTATTTCGACCGCGATGATGTGGCTCTGGAAGGCGTGAGCCACTTCTTCCGCGAATT
GGCCGAGGAGAAGCGCGAGGGCTACGAGCGTCTCCTGAAGATGCAAAACCAGCGTGGCGGCCGCGCTCTC
TTCCAGGACATCAAGAAGCCAGCTGAAGATGAGTGGGGTAAAACCCCAGACGCCATGAAAGCTGCCATGG
CCCTGGAGAAAAAGCTGAACCAGGCCCTTTTGGATCTTCATGCCCTGGGTTCTGCCCGCACGGACCCCCA
TCTCTGTGACTTCCTGGAGACTCACTTCCTAGATGAGGAAGTGAAGCTTATCAAGAAGATGGGTGACCAC
CTGACCAACCTCCACAGGCTGGGTGGCCCGGAGGCTGGGCTGGGCGAGTATCTCTTCGAAAGGCTCACTC
TCAAGCACGACGCCCGCGGCGGCGGCGGCTCCGATTATAAAGATGATGATGATAAAGGCGGCGGCGGCTC
CTCCCGCGTC
[203 nt withheld, positions 711-913]
